>Addgene plasmid #185410 | pCS2+ Zf GFP-vcla | addgene full sequence | sequence record 363548 | Addgene NGS Result
CGTTTAGGGAACCGCCATTCTGCCTGGGGACGTCGGAGCAAGCTTGATTTAGGTGACACTATAGAATACA
AGCTACTTGTTCTTTTTGCAGGATCGCCACCATGGTGAGCAAGGGCGAGGAGCTGTTCACCGGGGTGGTG
CCCATCCTGGTCGAGCTGGACGGCGACGTAAACGGCCACAAGTTCAGCGTGTCCGGCGAGGGCGAGGGCG
ATGCCACCTACGGCAAGCTGACCCTGAAGTTCATCTGCACCACCGGCAAGCTGCCCGTGCCCTGGCCCAC
CCTCGTGACCACCCTGACCTACGGCGTGCAGTGCTTCAGCCGCTACCCCGACCACATGAAGCAGCACGAC
TTCTTCAAGTCCGCCATGCCCGAAGGCTACGTCCAGGAGCGCACCATCTTCTTCAAGGACGACGGCAACT
ACAAGACCCGCGCCGAGGTGAAGTTCGAGGGCGACACCCTGGTGAACCGCATCGAGCTGAAGGGCATCGA
CTTCAAGGAGGACGGCAACATCCTGGGGCACAAGCTGGAGTACAACTACAACAGCCACAACGTCTATATC
ATGGCCGACAAGCAGAAGAACGGCATCAAGGTGAACTTCAAGATCCGCCACAACATCGAGGACGGCAGCG
TGCAGCTCGCCGACCACTACCAGCAGAACACCCCCATCGGCGACGGCCCCGTGCTGCTGCCCGACAACCA
CTACCTGAGCACCCAGTCCGCCCTGAGCAAAGACCCCAACGAGAAGCGCGATCACATGGTCCTGCTGGAG
TTCGTGACCGCCGCCGGGATCACTCTCGGCATGGACGAGCTGTACAAGTACTCAGATCTCGAGCTCAAGC
TTATGCCAGTTTTCCATACCAAGACGATAGAGAGTATCCTGGAGCCGGTGGCTCAGCAGATTTCACACTT
GGTTATCATGCACGAGGAGGGAGAAGTTGATGGGAAAGCGATCCCAGATCTCACCAGCCCAGTGGCGGCA
GTGCAAGCGGCTGTCAGCAACCTTGTGCGGGTGGGGAAGGAGACAGTGCAGACCACAGAAGACAAGATTA
TGAAGAGAGACATGCCATCAGCCTTCATTAAGGTGGAGAACGCCTGTGCAAAGCTGGTGGAAGCAGCTCA
GATGCTGAGAACAGACCCGTACTCTGTCCCGGCCCGTGATTACCTCATCGACGGCTCTCGTGGAATCCTC
TCAGGCACCTCAGACCTGCTGCTGACCTTCGATGAAGCCGAGGTGCGTAAAATTATCCGCGTGTGTAAGG
GCATCCTGGAATACCTGACTGTTGCAGAGGTTGTGGAAACCATGGAGGACTTGATCACTTACACTAAAAA
CCTGGGACCAGGCATGACGAAGATGGCAAAGATGATTGACGAGCGGCAGCAGGAACTCACGCACCAGGAG
CACCGCGTAATGTTGGTCACCTCCATGAACACAGTAAAGGAGCTGCTGCCCGTGCTTATATCAGCCATTA
AAATCTTTGTGACAACCAAGTGCACTAAGAGTCACGGTGTGGAGGAGGCCTTGAAGAACAGAAACTACAC
GTTTGATAAGATGACAGCTGAAATCAACGAGATAATCAGAGTGCTGCAGCTCACTTCATGGGACGAGGAC
GCCTGGGCAAATAAAAAGGACACTGAGGCCATGAAGAGAGCGCTGGCGCTGATCGAGTCTAAGATGGGTC
AGGCTAAAGGCTGGCTGAGGGACCCCAATGCACTGCCAGGAGATCCAGGAGAGCATGCGCTGCGTCAGAT
CCTGGATGAAGCAGGAAAAGTGGGTGAGCTTTGTGCAGGGAAAGAGAGACGAGAGATCCTGGGAACAGCC
AAAACCCTGGGCCAGATGACGGATCAGGTGTCAGATGTGCGTGCCAGAGGTCAGGGTGCCACACCTATGG
GTATGCAGAAAGCTCAGCAGGTTGCTCAAGGTTTGGATATTCTGGTGGGAAAAGTGGAGAACGCAGCCCG
TAAGCTGGAGGCCCTAACCAATGCCAAACAGGCCATCGCCAAGAGAATCGACAATGCCCAGAGCTGGCTG
GCTGATCCTAACGGCGGTCCAGAGGGTGAAGAAAACATCCGCGCTCTTCTGGCGGAAGCCAAACGCATCG
CTGACTTGTGTGAAGACCCTAAAGAACGAGATGACATTCTTCGTTCCATCGGCGAGATCGCAGGCCTCAC
CGCCAGGCTGGTCGAGCTCCGTAGAATAGGTAAAGGCGATACTCCAGAGGCGAGAGCTCTTGCCAAACAG
ATTGGCACAGCTTTGCAGAACTTACAGGCAAAAACGAACCGTGCTGTGGCCAACATGAGGCCTGCCAAAG
CTGCTGTTACCCTGGAGAGCAAAATGGAGCAGGCCTTGCGCTGGATCAACAACCCTGGAGTGGACGATCA
TGGAGTAGGCCAGGCTGCTATACGAGGGCTGATAGCAGAGGGTCGACGGCTCGCGAGCTCTCTGCCAGGG
CCGTACAGACAGGAGCTGCTGGCCAAATGTGAGCAGGTGGAGCAGCTGATGATGCAGCTGGCGGATCTGG
CAGCGCGGGGAGAAGGAGAGAGTCCTCAGGCCCGCGCAGTGGCTGCTCATCTTCTGGAGGCAATTAAAGA
TCTGAAGGCAAAGATGCAGGAAGCAATGACCCAGGAAGTGTCTGATGTTTTCAGCGATACAACAACACCA
ATTAAACTCCTGGCTGTGGCAGCAACAGCACCTCTCGAGGCCCCGAACAGAGAGGAGGTGTTTGAAGAAA
GGGCTTCTAACTTTGAGAATCATGCTAGCAGGCTGGGTGCTACTGCGGAGAAGGCGGCTGCGGTAGGAAC
AGCCAATAAAAGCACAGTTGAAGGCATCCAAGCGGCTGTGAAATCAGCTAGAGATCTAACACCTCAGGTC
ACTTCCGCTGCACGTATTTTGCTGAAGAACCCTGGCAACCAGGCCGCCTACGAGCACTTTGATACCATGA
AGAACCAGTGGATTGACAACATTGAAAAAATGACCAGTCTTGTGGATGAAGCCATTGACACTAAATCCCT
CTTGGATGCTTCAGAGGAAGCTATTAAGAAAGACATTGATAAATGCCGTGTAGCAATGGCTAACGTTCAG
CCCCAGATGTTGGTTGCAGGGGCTACAAGCATTGCCCGGCGGGCAAACAGAGTACTTCTGGTGGCCAAGA
GGGAAGTGGAGAATTCAGAGGACCCTAAATTCAGAGAACTGGTTAAAGCAGCTTCAGATGAACTCGGTAG
AACCATCTCACCCATGGTTATGGCTGCTAAAGGAGTGGCAGGAAACATCCAGGATCCAGGTTTGCAAAAG
GGCTTCCTGGACTCTGGCTACAGGATCTTGGCTGCTGTTGGGAAAGTCAGAGAAGCCTTTCAGCCTCAGG
AGCTGGACTTTCCTCCGCCACCTCCAGACCTGGATCAGCTGCATGTCAATGATGACCAGGCTCCACCCAA
ACCACCTCTTCCTGAGGGAGAGGTTCCTCCGCCGAGACCTCCACCTCCAGAAGAGAAAGATGAGGAGTTC
CCTGAGCAGAAGGCAGGAGAGATGGTGAGCGAGCCCATGATGGTGGCTGCCAGGTCACTGCACGACGAGG
CCCGCAAGTGGTCCAGCAAGGGTAATGACATCATTGGAGCCGCCAAGCGTATGGCCCTGCTGATGGCAGA
GATGTCTCGTCTGGTGCGTGGTGGAAGTGGGAATAAACGTGCCCTTATTCAGTGCGCCAAGGACATCGCC
AAGGCCTCTGATGAGGTCACGCGGCTGGCTAAAGAAGTAGCCAAACAATGTACTGACAAAAGGATTCGCA
CAAACCTGCTGCAGGTTTGTGAGCGCATCCCAACCATCAGCACTCAGTTGAAGATCCTTTCCACAGTGAA
GGCCACTATGCTGGGACGTACAAATATCAGTGAGGAAGAATCCGAACAGGCCACTGAGATGCTTGTGCAC
AACGCCCAGAACCTCATGCAGTCTGTGAAGGAGACGGTGAGAGAAGCAGAAGCCGCTTCCATCAAGATCC
GCACAGACGCAGGCTTCACACTTCGCTGGGTCCGAAAAACCCCCTGGTACCAGTAAAATTCAAGGCCTCT
CGAGCCTCTAGAACTATAGTGAGTCGTATTACGTAGATCCAGACATGATAAGATACATTGATGAGTTTGG
ACAAACCACAACTAGAATGCAGTGAAAAAAATGCTTTATTTGTGAAATTTGTGATGCTATTGCTTTATTT
GTAACCATTATAAGCTGCAATAAACAAGTTAACAACAACAATTGCATTCATTTTATGTTTCAGGTTCAGG
GGGAGGTGTGGGAGGTTTTTTAATTCGCGGCCGCGGCGCCAATGCATTGGGCCCGGTACCCAGCTTTTGT
TCCCTTTAGTGAGGGTTAATTGCGCGCTTGGCGTAATCATGGTCATAGCTGTTTCCTGTGTGAAATTGTT
ATCCGCTCACAATTCCACACAACATACGAGCCGGGAGCATAAAGTGTAAAGCCTGGGGTGCCTAATGAGT
GAGCTAACTCACATTAATTGCGTTGCGCTCACTGCCCGCTTTCCAGTCGGGAAACCTGTCGTGCCAGCTG
CATTAATGAATCGGCCAACGCGCGGGGAGAGGCGGTTTGCGTATTGGGCGCTCTTCCGCTTCCTCGCTCA
CTGACTCGCTGCGCTCGGTCGTTCGGCTGCGGCGAGCGGTATCAGCTCACTCAAAGGCGGTAATACGGTT
ATCCACAGAATCAGGGGATAACGCAGGAAAGAACATGTGAGCAAAAGGCCAGCAAAAGGCCAGGAACCGT
AAAAAGGCCGCGTTGCTGGCGTTTTTCCATAGGCTCCGCCCCCCTGACGAGCATCACAAAAATCGACGCT
CAAGTCAGAGGTGGCGAAACCCGACAGGACTATAAAGATACCAGGCGTTTCCCCCTGGAAGCTCCCTCGT
GCGCTCTCCTGTTCCGACCCTGCCGCTTACCGGATACCTGTCCGCCTTTCTCCCTTCGGGAAGCGTGGCG
CTTTCTCATAGCTCACGCTGTAGGTATCTCAGTTCGGTGTAGGTCGTTCGCTCCAAGCTGGGCTGTGTGC
ACGAACCCCCCGTTCAGCCCGACCGCTGCGCCTTATCCGGTAACTATCGTCTTGAGTCCAACCCGGTAAG
ACACGACTTATCGCCACTGGCAGCAGCCACTGGTAACAGGATTAGCAGAGCGAGGTATGTAGGCGGTGCT
ACAGAGTTCTTGAAGTGGTGGCCTAACTACGGCTACACTAGAAGAACAGTATTTGGTATCTGCGCTCTGC
TGAAGCCAGTTACCTTCGGAAAAAGAGTTGGTAGCTCTTGATCCGGCAAACAAACCACCGCTGGTAGCGG
TGGTTTTTTTGTTTGCAAGCAGCAGATTACGCGCAGAAAAAAAGGATCTCAAGAAGATCCTTTGATCTTT
TCTACGGGGTCTGACGCTCAGTGGAACGAAAACTCACGTTAAGGGATTTTGGTCATGAGATTATCAAAAA
GGATCTTCACCTAGATCCTTTTAAATTAAAAATGAAGTTTTAAATCAATCTAAAGTATATATGAGTAAAC
TTGGTCTGACAGTTACCAATGCTTAATCAGTGAGGCACCTATCTCAGCGATCTGTCTATTTCGTTCATCC
ATAGTTGCCTGACTCCCCGTCGTGTAGATAACTACGATACGGGAGGGCTTACCATCTGGCCCCAGTGCTG
CAATGATACCGCGAGACCCACGCTCACCGGCTCCAGATTTATCAGCAATAAACCAGCCAGCCGGAAGGGC
CGAGCGCAGAAGTGGTCCTGCAACTTTATCCGCCTCCATCCAGTCTATTAATTGTTGCCGGGAAGCTAGA
GTAAGTAGTTCGCCAGTTAATAGTTTGCGCAACGTTGTTGCCATTGCTACAGGCATCGTGGTGTCACGCT
CGTCGTTTGGTATGGCTTCATTCAGCTCCGGTTCCCAACGATCAAGGCGAGTTACATGATCCCCCATGTT
GTGCAAAAAAGCGGTTAGCTCCTTCGGTCCTCCGATCGTTGTCAGAAGTAAGTTGGCCGCAGTGTTATCA
CTCATGGTTATGGCAGCACTGCATAATTCTCTTACTGTCATGCCATCCGTAAGATGCTTTTCTGTGACTG
GTGAGTACTCAACCAAGTCATTCTGAGAATAGTGTATGCGGCGACCGAGTTGCTCTTGCCCGGCGTCAAT
ACGGGATAATACCGCGCCACATAGCAGAACTTTAAAAGTGCTCATCATTGGAAAACGTTCTTCGGGGCGA
AAACTCTCAAGGATCTTACCGCTGTTGAGATCCAGTTCGATGTAACCCACTCGTGCACCCAACTGATCTT
CAGCATCTTTTACTTTCACCAGCGTTTCTGGGTGAGCAAAAACAGGAAGGCAAAATGCCGCAAAAAAGGG
AATAAGGGCGACACGGAAATGTTGAATACTCATACTCTTCCTTTTTCAATATTATTGAAGCATTTATCAG
GGTTATTGTCTCATGAGCGGATACATATTTGAATGTATTTAGAAAAATAAACAAATAGGGGTTCCGCGCA
CATTTCCCCGAAAAGTGCCACCTAAATTGTAAGCGTTAATATTTTGTTAAAATTCGCGTTAAATTTTTGT
TAAATCAGCTCATTTTTTAACCAATAGGCCGAAATCGGCAAAATCCCTTATAAATCAAAAGAATAGACCG
AGATAGGGT
[37 nt withheld, positions 6660-6696]
AAAGAACGTGGACTCCAACGTCAAAGG
[49 nt withheld, positions 6724-6772]
T
[91 nt withheld, positions 6774-6864]
G
[124 nt withheld, positions 6866-6989]
CCCATTCGCCATTCAGGCTGCGCAACTGTTGGGAAGGGCGATCGGTGCGGGCCTCTTCGCTATTACGCCA
GTCGACCGCCAATTCAATATGGCGTATATGGACTCATGCCAATTCAATATGGTGGATCTGGACCTGTGCC
AATTCAATATGGCGTATATGGACTCGTGCCAATTCAATATGGTGGATCTGGACCCCAGCCAATTCAATAT
GGCGGACTTGGCACCATGCCAATTCAATATGGCGGACCTGGCACTGTGCCAACTGGGGAGGGGTCTACTT
GGCACGGTGCCAAGTTTGAGGAGGGGTCTTGGCCCTGTGCCAAGTCCGCCATATTGAATTGGCATGGTGC
CAATAATGGCGGCCATATTGGCTATATGCCAGGATCAATATATAGGCAATATCCAATATGGCCCTATGCC
AATATGGCTATTGGCCAGGTTCAATACTATGTATTGGCCCTATGCCATATAGTATTCCATATATGGGTTT
TCCTATTGACGTAGATAGCCCCTCCCAATGGGCGGTCCCATATACCATATATGGGGCTTCCTAATACCGC
CCATAGCCACTCCCCCATTGACGTCAATGGTCTCTATATATGGTCTTTCCTATTGACGTCATATGGGCGG
TCCTATTGACGTATATGGCGCCTCCCCCATTGACGTCAATTACGGTAAATGGCCCGCCTGGCTCAATGCC
CATTGACGTCAATAGGACCACCCACCATTGACGTCAATGGGATGGCTCATTGCCCATTCATATCCGTTCT
CACGCCCCCTATTGACGTCAATGACGGTAAATGGCCCACTTGGCAGTACATCAATATCTATTAATAGTAA
CTTGGCAAGTACATTACTATTGGAAGTACGCCAGGGTACATTGGCAGTACTCCCATTGACGTCAATGGCG
GTAAATGGCCCGCGATGGCTGCCAAGTACATCCCCATTGACGTCAATGGGGAGGGGCAATGACGCAAATG
GGCGTTCCATTGACGTAAATGGGCGGTAGGCGTGCCTAATGGGAGGTCTATATAAGCAATGCT
Features (pLannotate 1.2.2; 17 found; start..end, strand, type, name):
     47..65      +  promoter       SP6 promoter: promoter for bacteriophage SP6 RNA polymerase
    102..818     +  CDS            EGFP: EGFP is a basic (constitutively fluorescent) green fluorescent protein published in 1996, derived from Aequorea victoria. It is reported to be a rapidly-maturing weak dimer with moderate acid sensitivity.
    820..842     +  misc_feature   MCS (fragment): multiple cloning site
    843..4043    +  CDS            Vcl: VINC_MOUSE - Experimental evidence at protein level: Swiss-Prot protein existence level 1. Actin filament (F-actin)-binding protein involved in cell- matrix adhesion and cell-cell adhesion. Regulates cell-surface E- cadherin expression and potentiates mechanosensing by the E-cadherin complex. May also play important roles in cell morphology and locomotion (By similarity). From Mus musculus (Mouse).
   4074..4091    -  promoter       T7 promoter (fragment): promoter for bacteriophage T7 RNA polymerase
   4096..4230    -  polyA_signal   SV40 poly(A) signal: SV40 polyadenylation signal
   4343..4361    -  promoter       T3 promoter: promoter for bacteriophage T3 RNA polymerase
   4406..4422    -  protein_bind   lac operator: The lac repressor binds to the lac operator to inhibit transcription in E. coli. This inhibition can be relieved by adding lactose or isopropyl-β-D-thiogalactopyranoside (IPTG). lac repressor encoded by lacI
   4430..4460    -  promoter       lac promoter: promoter for the E. coli lac operon
   4475..4496    -  protein_bind   CAP binding site: CAP binding activates transcription in the presence of cAMP. E. coli catabolite activator protein
   4509..4601    -  CDS            lacI (fragment): lac repressor; lacI; The lac repressor binds to the lac operator to inhibit transcription in E. coli. This inhibition can be relieved by adding lactose or isopropyl-β-D-thiogalactopyranoside (IPTG).
   4784..5372    -  rep_origin     ori: high-copy-number ColE1/pMB1/pBR322/pUC origin of replication
   5543..6403    -  CDS            AmpR: β-lactamase; bla; confers resistance to ampicillin, carbenicillin, and related antibiotics
   6404..6508    -  promoter       AmpR promoter: bla
   6561..6989    -  rep_origin     f1 ori (sequence partly withheld): f1 bacteriophage origin of replication; arrow indicates direction of (+) strand synthesis
   6994..7060    -  CDS            lacZα (fragment): LacZα fragment of β-galactosidase; lacZ fragment
   7067..12      +  promoter       CMV IE94 promoter (across the origin): enhancer/promoter region of simian cytomegalovirus major immediate early transcription unit IE94
