[The description below was written by a language model from this plasmid's Addgene catalogue record and pLannotate feature annotations shown in this document.]
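Description:
pCS2+ Zf GFP-vcla is a roughly 8 kb plasmid built on the pCS2+ backbone, a dual-purpose vector used both for expression in vertebrate cells and as a template for in vitro synthesis of mRNA. It is maintained in E. coli at high copy through a ColE1/pUC-type origin and selected with ampicillin via the β-lactamase gene. An f1 origin and remnants of the lac region (lac promoter/operator, lacZα and lacI fragments) are also present as backbone carry-over.

The payload is zebrafish (Danio rerio) vinculin a (vcla) fused at its N-terminus to EGFP, with a short multiple-cloning-site remnant linking the two coding sequences. The automated annotation labels the vinculin reading frame by similarity to mouse Vcl, but the catalogue entry identifies the insert as the zebrafish gene, assembled by Gibson cloning. The simian CMV IE94 enhancer/promoter lies upstream and drives expression in transfected or injected cells. An SP6 promoter sits between it and the EGFP start, so that capped sense mRNA can be transcribed in vitro. An SV40 polyadenylation signal follows the insert, and T7 (partial) and T3 promoters lie downstream in the antisense orientation, as is typical for pCS2+.

Vinculin is an actin-binding protein recruited to cell–matrix and cadherin-based cell–cell adhesions, where it contributes to mechanosensing. This GFP fusion therefore lets its localisation be followed live, either after plasmid expression from CMV or after delivery of SP6-transcribed mRNA. The associated study concerns the coordination of collective cell migration through α-catenin mechanoperception.
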