Addgene plasmid #185410: pCS2+ Zf GFP-vcla
Purpose: GFP tagged form of zebrafish vinculin a. For in vitro transcription (SP6) or expression through CMV
Depositing lab: Nicolas David. Publication: Guidance by followers ensures long-range coordination of cell migration through alpha-catenin mechanoperception. Boutillon A, Escot S, Elouin A, Jahn D, Gonzalez-Tirado S, Starruss J, Brusch L, David NB. Dev Cell. 2022 May 17. pii: S1534-5807(22)00329-X. doi: 10.1016/j.devcel.2022.05.001. PubMed 35613615.
Backbone
  Vector backbone: pCS2+
  Backbone size w/o insert (bp): 4095
  Total vector size (bp): 8035
  Vector type: Mammalian Expression ; In vitro synthesis of mRNA
Growth in bacteria
  Bacterial resistance: Ampicillin, 100 μg/mL
  Growth temperature: 37°C
  Growth strain: DH5alpha
  Copy number: High Copy
Gene/Insert
  Gene/Insert name: vinculin a (alt name: vcla, vcl)
  Species: D. rerio (zebrafish)
  Insert size (bp): 3945
  Entrez Gene: vcla (a.k.a. hm:zehn2160, im:6902790, vcl)
  Tag / fusion protein: eGFP (N terminal on backbone)
  Cloning method: Gibson Cloning
  Sequencing primers: 5′ SP6; 3′ T7
Resource information
  A portion of this plasmid was derived from a plasmid made by: Dr Johan de Rooij, University Medical Center Utrecht
Terms and licenses: Academic/Nonprofit Terms; Industry Terms: Not Available to Industry
Depositor comments: Please visit https://www.biorxiv.org/content/10.1101/2021.04.26.441407v2 for bioRxiv preprint.
How to cite: pCS2+ Zf GFP-vcla was a gift from Nicolas David (Addgene plasmid # 185410 ; http://n2t.net/addgene:185410 ; RRID:Addgene_185410)
